>Addgene plasmid #215472 | pENTR221-VPS35-mScarlet | addgene full sequence | sequence record 471961 | Addgene NGS Result
CTTTCCTGCGTTATCCCCTGATTCTGTGGATAACCGTATTACCGCCTTTGAGTGAGCTGATACCGCTCGC
CGCAGCCGAACGACCGAGCGCAGCGAGTCAGTGAGCGAGGAAGCGGAAGAGCGCCCAATACGCAAACCGC
CTCTCCCCGCGCGTTGGCCGATTCATTAATGCAGCTGGCACGACAGGTTTCCCGACTGGAAAGCGGGCAG
TGAGCGCAACGCAATTAATACGCGTACCGCTAGCCAGGAAGAGTTTGTAGAAACGCAAAAAGGCCATCCG
TCAGGATGGCCTTCTGCTTAGTTTGATGCCTGGCAGTTTATGGCGGGCGTCCTGCCCGCCACCCTCCGGG
CCGTTGCTTCACAACGTTCAAATCCGCTCCCGGCGGATTTGTCCTACTCAGGAGAGCGTTCACCGACAAA
CAACAGATAAAACGAAAGGCCCAGTCTTCCGACTGAGCCTTTCGTTTTATTTGATGCCTGGCAGTTCCCT
ACTCTCGCGTTAACGCTAGCATGGATGTTTTCCCAGTCACGACGTTGTAAAACGACGGCCAGTCTTAAGC
TCGGGCCCCAAATAATGATTTTATTTTGACTGATAGTGACCTGTTCGTTGCAACACATTGATGAGCAATG
CTTTTTTATAATGCCAACTTTGTACAAAAAAGCAGGCTGGCGCCGGAACCAATTCAGTCGACTGGTACCG
GCACC
[2388 nt withheld, positions 706-3093]
GGCGGATCCATGGTGAGCAAGGGCGAGGCAGTGATCAAGGAGTTCATGCGGTTCAAGGTGCACATGGAGG
GCTCCATGAACGGCCACGAGTTCGAGATCGAGGGCGAGGGCGAGGGCCGCCCCTACGAGGGCACCCAGAC
CGCCAAGCTGAAGGTGACCAAGGGTGGCCCCCTGCCCTTCTCCTGGGACATCCTGTCCCCTCAGTTCATG
TACGGCTCCAGGGCCTTCACCAAGCACCCCGCCGACATCCCCGACTACTATAAGCAGTCCTTCCCCGAGG
GCTTCAAGTGGGAGCGCGTGATGAACTTCGAGGACGGCGGCGCCGTGACCGTGACCCAGGACACCTCCCT
GGAGGACGGCACCCTGATCTACAAGGTGAAGCTCCGCGGCACCAACTTCCCTCCTGACGGCCCCGTAATG
CAGAAGAAGACAATGGGCTGGGAAGCGTCCACCGAGCGGTTGTACCCCGAGGACGGCGTGCTGAAGGGCG
ACATTAAGATGGCCCTGCGCCTGAAGGACGGCGGCCGCTACCTGGCGGACTTCAAGACCACCTACAAGGC
CAAGAAGCCCGTGCAGATGCCCGGCGCCTACAACGTCGACCGCAAGTTGGACATCACCTCCCACAACGAG
GACTACACCGTGGTGGAACAGTACGAACGCTCCGAGGGCCGCCACTCCACCGGCGGCATGGACGAGCTGT
ACAAGTAGTAACTCGAGTAGACCCAGCTTTCTTGTACAAAGTTGGCATTATAAGAAAGCATTGCTTATCA
ATTTGTTGCAACGAACAGGTCACTATCAGTCAAAATAAAATCATTATTTGCCATCCAGCTGATATCCCCT
ATAGTGAGTCGTATTACATGGTCATAGCTGTTTCCTGGCAGCTCTGGCCCGTGTCTCAAAATCTCTGATG
TTACATTGCACAAGATAAAAATATATCATCATGAACAATAAAACTGTCTGCTTACATAAACAGTAATACA
AGGGGTGTTATGAGCCATATTCAACGGGAAACGTCGAGGCCGCGATTAAATTCCAACATGGATGCTGATT
TATATGGGTATAAATGGGCTCGCGATAATGTCGGGCAATCAGGTGCGACAATCTATCGCTTGTATGGGAA
GCCCGATGCGCCAGAGTTGTTTCTGAAACATGGCAAAGGTAGCGTTGCCAATGATGTTACAGATGAGATG
GTCAGACTAAACTGGCTGACGGAATTTATGCCTCTTCCGACCATCAAGCATTTTATCCGTACTCCTGATG
ATGCATGGTTACTCACCACTGCGATCCCCGGAAAAACAGCATTCCAGGTATTAGAAGAATATCCTGATTC
AGGTGAAAATATTGTTGATGCGCTGGCAGTGTTCCTGCGCCGGTTGCATTCGATTCCTGTTTGTAATTGT
CCTTTTAACAGCGATCGCGTATTTCGTCTCGCTCAGGCGCAATCACGAATGAATAACGGTTTGGTTGATG
CGAGTGATTTTGATGACGAGCGTAATGGCTGGCCTGTTGAACAAGTCTGGAAAGAAATGCATAAACTTTT
GCCATTCTCACCGGATTCAGTCGTCACTCATGGTGATTTCTCACTTGATAACCTTATTTTTGACGAGGGG
AAATTAATAGGTTGTATTGATGTTGGACGAGTCGGAATCGCAGACCGATACCAGGATCTTGCCATCCTAT
GGAACTGCCTCGGTGAGTTTTCTCCTTCATTACAGAAACGGCTTTTTCAAAAATATGGTATTGATAATCC
TGATATGAATAAATTGCAGTTTCATTTGATGCTCGATGAGTTTTTCTAATCAGAATTGGTTAATTGGTTG
TAACACTGGCAGAGCATTACGCTGACTTGACGGGACGGCGCAAGCTCATGACCAAAATCCCTTAACGTGA
GTTACGCGTCGTTCCACTGAGCGTCAGACCCCGTAGAAAAGATCAAAGGATCTTCTTGAGATCCTTTTTT
TCTGCGCGTAATCTGCTGCTTGCAAACAAAAAAACCACCGCTACCAGCGGTGGTTTGTTTGCCGGATCAA
GAGCTACCAACTCTTTTTCCGAAGGTAACTGGCTTCAGCAGAGCGCAGATACCAAATACTGTTCTTCTAG
TGTAGCCGTAGTTAGGCCACCACTTCAAGAACTCTGTAGCACCGCCTACATACCTCGCTCTGCTAATCCT
GTTACCAGTGGCTGCTGCCAGTGGCGATAAGTCGTGTCTTACCGGGTTGGACTCAAGACGATAGTTACCG
GATAAGGCGCAGCGGTCGGGCTGAACGGGGGGTTCGTGCACACAGCCCAGCTTGGAGCGAACGACCTACA
CCGAACTGAGATACCTACAGCGTGAGCTATGAGAAAGCGCCACGCTTCCCGAAGGGAGAAAGGCGGACAG
GTATCCGGTAAGCGGCAGGGTCGGAACAGGAGAGCGCACGAGGGAGCTTCCAGGGGGAAACGCCTGGTAT
CTTTATAGTCCTGTCGGGTTTCGCCACCTCTGACTTGAGCGTCGATTTTTGTGATGCTCGTCAGGGGGGC
GGAGCCTATGGAAAAACGCCAGCAACGCGGCCTTTTTACGGTTCCTGGCCTTTTGCTGGCCTTTTGCTCA
CATGTT
Features (pLannotate 1.2.2; 11 found; start..end, strand, type, name):
    121..213     +  CDS            lacI (fragment): lac repressor; lacI; The lac repressor binds to the lac operator to inhibit transcription in E. coli. This inhibition can be relieved by adding lactose or isopropyl-β-D-thiogalactopyranoside (IPTG).
    268..295     -  terminator     rrnB T2 terminator: transcription terminator T2 from the E. coli rrnB gene
    427..470     +  terminator     rrnB T1 terminator: Escherichia coli rrnB; transcription terminator T1 from the E. coli rrnB gene
    517..553     -  CDS            lacZα (fragment): LacZα fragment of β-galactosidase; lacZ fragment
    569..668     +  protein_bind   attL1: mutant version of attL; recombination site for the Gateway® LR reaction LR Clonase™
    706..3093    +  CDS            VPS35 (sequence withheld): VPS35_HUMAN - Also known as MEM3. Experimental evidence at protein level: Swiss-Prot protein existence level 1. (Microbial infection) The heterotrimeric retromer cargo- selective complex (CSC) mediates the exit of human papillomavirus from the early endosome and the delivery to the Golgi apparatus. From Homo sapiens (Human).
   3103..3798    +  CDS            mScarlet: mScarlet is a basic (constitutively fluorescent) red fluorescent protein published in 2016, derived from synthetic construct. It has moderate acid sensitivity.
   3814..3913    -  protein_bind   attL2: mutant version of attL; recombination site for the Gateway® LR reaction LR Clonase™
   3931..3949    -  promoter       T7 promoter: promoter for bacteriophage T7 RNA polymerase
   4083..4892    +  CDS            KanR: aminoglycoside phosphotransferase; aph(3')-Ia; confers resistance to kanamycin in bacteria or G418 (Geneticin®) in eukaryotes
   5039..5627    +  rep_origin     ori: high-copy-number ColE1/pMB1/pBR322/pUC origin of replication
