[The description below was written by a language model from this plasmid's Addgene catalogue record and pLannotate feature annotations shown in this document.]
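Description:
pENTR221-VPS35-mScarlet is a Gateway entry clone of about 5.7 kb, derived from the pDONR221 donor vector, that carries the human VPS35 (vacuolar protein sorting 35, also known as MEM3 or PARK17) coding sequence fused at its C terminus to the red fluorescent protein mScarlet. It is a bacterial shuttle and storage plasmid rather than an expression vector. It replicates in E. coli from a high-copy ColE1/pUC-type origin and is selected with kanamycin through an aminoglycoside phosphotransferase (KanR) gene.

The VPS35 and mScarlet reading frames lie in the same orientation, separated by only a short linker, and together make up the roughly 3.1 kb insert. This fusion is bracketed by attL1 and attL2, the recombination sites recognised in the Gateway LR reaction, so the whole cassette can be transferred directionally and in frame into any attR-containing destination vector that supplies a promoter and other expression elements. The record lists no promoter for the insert, consistent with an entry clone. The rrnB T1 and T2 terminators upstream of attL1 insulate the insert from read-through transcription from the backbone in bacteria. A T7 promoter sits beyond attL2 and points back toward the insert on the opposite strand. Short lacI and lacZα fragments annotated near the terminators are backbone remnants with no functional role.

VPS35 is a core subunit of the retromer cargo-selective complex involved in endosomal sorting. After transfer to a suitable destination vector, the mScarlet fusion would allow the protein to be visualised by fluorescence microscopy. The associated publication concerns regulation of integrin β1 phosphorylation in breast cancer cell invasion.
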