Addgene plasmid #215472: pENTR221-VPS35-mScarlet
Purpose: Gateway entry vector with VPS35 tagged with mScarlet
Depositing lab: Johanna Ivaska. Depositing organization: Turku Bioscience Centre. Publication: Dynamic regulation of integrin beta1 phosphorylation supports invasion of breast cancer cells. Conway JRW, Joshi O, Kaivola J, Follain G, Gounis M, Kuhl D, Ivaska J. Nat Cell Biol. 2025 May 26. doi: 10.1038/s41556-025-01663-4. PubMed 40419795.
Backbone
  Vector backbone: pDONR221
  Backbone manufacturer: Thermo Fisher Scientific Inc.
  Total vector size (bp): 5690
  Vector type: Gateway entry vector
Growth in bacteria
  Bacterial resistance: Kanamycin, 50 μg/mL
  Growth temperature: 37°C
  Growth strain: DH5alpha
  Copy number: High Copy
Gene/Insert
  Gene/Insert name: VPS35 (alt name: vacuolar protein sorting 35)
  Species: H. sapiens (human)
  Insert size (bp): 3093
  GenBank ID: AF186382.1
  Entrez Gene: VPS35 (a.k.a. MEM3, PARK17)
  Promoter: none
  Tag / fusion protein: mScarlet (C terminal on insert)
  Cloning method: Gateway Cloning
  Sequencing primers: 5′ attL1_F; 3′ m13_R
Terms and licenses: Academic/Nonprofit Terms; Industry Terms
How to cite: pENTR221-VPS35-mScarlet was a gift from Johanna Ivaska (Addgene plasmid # 215472 ; http://n2t.net/addgene:215472 ; RRID:Addgene_215472)
